>Addgene plasmid #144455 | TFORF2979 | addgene full sequence | sequence record 407336 | Addgene NGS Result
TTAATGTAGTCTTATGCAATACTCTTGTAGTCTTGCAACATGGTAACGATGAGTTAGCAACATGCCTTAC
AAGGAGAGAAAAAGCACCGTGCATGCCGATTGGTGGAAGTAAGGTGGTACGATCGTGCCTTATTAGGAAG
GCAACAGACGGGTCTGACATGGATTGGACGAACCACTGAATTGCCGCATTGCAGAGATATTGTATTTAAG
TGCCTAGCTCGATACATAAACGGGTCTCTCTGGTTAGACCAGATCTGAGCCTGGGAGCTCTCTGGCTAAC
TAGGGAACCCACTGCTTAAGCCTCAATAAAGCTTGCCTTGAGTGCTTCAAGTAGTGTGTGCCCGTCTGTT
GTGTGACTCTGGTAACTAGAGATCCCTCAGACCCTTTTAGTCAGTGTGGAAAATCTCTAGCAGTGGCGCC
CGAACAGGGACTTGAAAGCGAAAGGGAAACCAGAGGAGCTCTCTCGACGCAGGACTCGGCTTGCTGAAGC
GCGCACGGCAAGAGGCGAGGGGCGGCGACTGGTGAGTACGCCAAAAATTTTGACTAGCGGAGGCTAGAAG
GAGAGAGATGGGTGCGAGAGCGTCAGTATTAAGCGGGGGAGAATTAGATCGCGATGGGAAAAAATTCGGT
TAAGGCCAGGGGGAAAGAAAAAATATAAATTAAAACATATAGTATGGGCAAGCAGGGAGCTAGAACGATT
CGCAGTTAATCCTGGCCTGTTAGAAACATCAGAAGGCTGTAGACAAATACTGGGACAGCTACAACCATCC
CTTCAGACAGGATCAGAAGAACTTAGATCATTATATAATACAGTAGCAACCCTCTATTGTGTGCATCAAA
GGATAGAGATAAAAGACACCAAGGAAGCTTTAGACAAGATAGAGGAAGAGCAAAACAAAAGTAAGACCAC
CGCACAGCAAGCGGCCGCTGATCTTCAGACCTGGAGGAGGAGATATGAGGGACAATTGGAGAAGTGAATT
ATATAAATATAAAGTAGTAAAAATTGAACCATTAGGAGTAGCACCCACCAAGGCAAAGAGAAGAGTGGTG
CAGAGAGAAAAAAGAGCAGTGGGAATAGGAGCTTTGTTCCTTGGGTTCTTGGGAGCAGCAGGAAGCACTA
TGGGCGCAGCGTCAATGACGCTGACGGTACAGGCCAGACAATTATTGTCTGGTATAGTGCAGCAGCAGAA
CAATTTGCTGAGGGCTATTGAGGCGCAACAGCATCTGTTGCAACTCACAGTCTGGGGCATCAAGCAGCTC
CAGGCAAGAATCCTGGCTGTGGAAAGATACCTAAAGGATCAACAGCTCCTGGGGATTTGGGGTTGCTCTG
GAAAACTCATTTGCACCACTGCTGTGCCTTGGAATGCTAGTTGGAGTAATAAATCTCTGGAACAGATTTG
GAATCACACGACCTGGATGGAGTGGGACAGAGAAATTAACAATTACACAAGCTTAATACACTCCTTAATT
GAAGAATCGCAAAACCAGCAAGAAAAGAATGAACAAGAATTATTGGAATTAGATAAATGGGCAAGTTTGT
GGAATTGGTTTAACATAACAAATTGGCTGTGGTATATAAAATTATTCATAATGATAGTAGGAGGCTTGGT
AGGTTTAAGAATAGTTTTTGCTGTACTTTCTATAGTGAATAGAGTTAGGCAGGGATATTCACCATTATCG
TTTCAGACCCACCTCCCAACCCCGAGGGGACCCATGCATTGCATCTCAATTAGTCAGCAACCAGGTGTGG
AAAGTCCCCAGGCTCCCCAGCAGGCAGAAGTATGCAAAGCATGCGTCTCAATTAGTCAGCAACCATAGTC
CCGCCCCTAACTCCGCCCATCCCGCCCCTAACTCCGCCCAGTTCCGCCCATTCTCCGCCCCATGGCTGAC
TAATTTTTTTTATTTATGCAGAGGCCGAGGCCGCCTCGGCCTCTGAGCTATTCCAGAAGTAGTGAGGAGG
CTTTTTTGGAGGCCTAGGCTTTTGCAAAAAGCTTTCTAGAGGTACCACCGGAGCTTACCATGACCGAGTA
CAAGCCCACGGTGCGCCTCGCCACCCGCGACGACGTCCCCAGGGCCGTACGCACCCTCGCCGCCGCGTTC
GCCGACTACCCCGCCACGCGCCACACCGTCGATCCGGACCGCCACATCGAGCGGGTCACCGAGCTGCAAG
AACTCTTCCTCACGCGCGTCGGGCTCGACATCGGCAAGGTGTGGGTCGCGGACGACGGCGCCGCCGTGGC
GGTCTGGACCACGCCGGAGAGCGTCGAAGCGGGGGCGGTGTTCGCCGAGATCGGCCCGCGCATGGCCGAG
TTGAGCGGTTCCCGGCTGGCCGCGCAGCAACAGATGGAAGGCCTCCTGGCGCCGCACCGGCCCAAGGAGC
CCGCGTGGTTCCTGGCCACCGTCGGCGTCTCGCCCGACCACCAGGGCAAGGGTCTGGGCAGCGCCGTCGT
GCTCCCCGGAGTGGAGGCGGCCGAGCGCGCCGGGGTGCCCGCCTTCCTGGAGACCTCCGCGCCCCGCAAC
CTCCCCTTCTACGAGCGGCTCGGCTTCACCGTCACCGCCGACGTCGAGGTGCCCGAAGGACCGCGCACCT
GGTGCATGACCCGCAAGCCCGGTGCCAGTTAACGAATTCTAGATCTTGAGACAAATGGCAGTATTCATCC
ACAATTTTAAAAGAAAAGGGGGGATTGGGGGGTACAGTGCAGGGGAAAGAATAGTAGACATAATAGCAAC
AGACATACAAACTAAAGAATTACAAAAACAAATTACAAAAATTCAAAATTTTCGGGTTTATTACAGGGAC
AGCAGAGATCCACTTTGGCGCCGGCTCGAGGCCTGCAGGTGCAAAGATGGATAAAGTTTTAAACAGAGAG
GAATCTTTGCAGCTAATGGACCTTCTAGGTCTTGAAAGGAGTGGGAATTGGCTCCGGTGCCCGTCAGTGG
GCAGAGCGCACATCGCCCACAGTCCCCGAGAAGTTGGGGGGAGGGGTCGGCAATTGAACCGGTGCCTAGA
GAAGGTGGCGCGGGGTAAACTGGGAAAGTGATGTCGTGTACTGGCTCCGCCTTTTTCCCGAGGGTGGGGG
AGAACCGTATATAAGTGCAGTAGTCGCCGTGAACGTTCTTTTTCGCAACGGGTTTGCCGCCAGAACACAG
GTAAGTGCCGTGTGTGGTTCCCGCGGGCCTGGCCTCTTTACGGGTTATGGCCCTTGCGTGCCTTGAATTA
CTTCCACCTGGCTGCAGTACGTGATTCTTGATCCCGAGCTTCGGGTTGGAAGTGGGTGGGAGAGTTCGAG
GCCTTGCGCTTAAGGAGCCCCTTCGCCTCGTGCTTGAGTTGAGGCCTGGCCTGGGCGCTGGGGCCGCCGC
GTGCGAATCTGGTGGCACCTTCGCGCCTGTCTCGCTGCTTTCGATAAGTCTCTAGCCATTTAAAATTTTT
GATGACCTGCTGCGACGCTTTTTTTCTGGCAAGATAGTCTTGTAAATGCGGGCCAAGATCTGCACACTGG
TATTTCGGTTTTTGGGGCCGCGGGCGGCGACGGGGCCCGTGCGTCCCAGCGCACATGTTCGGCGAGGCGG
GGCCTGCGAGCGCGGCCACCGAGAATCGGACGGGGGTAGTCTCAAGCTGGCCGGCCTGCTCTGGTGCCTG
GCCTCGCGCCGCCGTGTATCGCCCCGCCCTGGGCGGCAAGGCTGGCCCGGTCGGCACCAGTTGCGTGAGC
GGAAAGATGGCCGCTTCCCGGCCCTGCTGCAGGGAGCTCAAAATGGAGGACGCGGCGCTCGGGAGAGCGG
GCGGGTGAGTCACCCACACAAAGGAAAAGGGCCTTTCCGTCCTCAGCCGTCGCTTCATGTGACTCCACGG
AGTACCGGGCGCCGTCCAGGCACCTCGATTAGTTCTCGAGCTTTTGGAGTACGTCGTCTTTAGGTTGGGG
GGAGGGGTTTTATGCGATGGAGTTTCCCCACACTGAGTGGGTGGAGACTGAAGTTAGGCCAGCTTGGCAC
TTGATGTAATTCTCCTTGGAATTTGCCCTTTTTGAGTTTGGATCTTGGTTCATTCTCAAGCCTCAGACAG
TGGTTCAAAGTTTTTTTCTTCCATTTCAGGTGTCGTGAGGCTAGCATCGATTGATCAACAAGTTTGTACA
AAAAAGCAGGCACCATGAGCACCAGCCAACCAGGGGCCTGCCCATGCCAGGGAGCTGCAAGCCGCCCCGC
CATTCTCTACGCACTTCTGAGCTCCAGCCTCAAGGCTGTCCCCCGACCCCGTAGCCGCTGCCTATGTAGG
CAGCACCGGCCCGTCCAGCTATGTGCACCTCATCGCACCTGCCGGGAGGCCTTGGATGTTCTGGCCAAGA
CAGTGGCCTTCCTCAGGAACCTGCCATCCTTCTGGCAGCTGCCTCCCCAGGACCAGCGGCGGCTGCTGCA
GGGTTGCTGGGGCCCCCTCTTCCTGCTTGGGTTGGCCCAAGATGCTGTGACCTTTGAGGTGGCTGAGGCC
CCGGTGCCCAGCATACTCAAGAAGATTCTGCTGGAGGAGCCCAGCAGCAGTGGAGGCAGTGGCCAACTGC
CAGACAGACCCCAGCCCTCCCTGGCTGCGGTGCAGTGGCTTCAATGCTGTCTGGAGTCCTTCTGGAGCCT
GGAGCTTAGCCCCAAGGAATATGCCTGCCTGAAAGGGACCATCCTCTTCAACCCCGATGTGCCAGGCCTC
CAAGCCGCCTCCCACATTGGGCACCTGCAGCAGGAGGCTCACTGGGTGCTGTGTGAAGTCCTGGAACCCT
GGTGCCCAGCAGCCCAAGGCCGCCTGACCCGTGTCCTCCTCACGGCCTCCACCCTCAAGTCCATTCCGAC
CAGCCTGCTTGGGGACCTCTTCTTTCGCCCTATCATTGGAGATGTTGACATCGCTGGCCTTCTTGGGGAC
ATGCTTTTGCTCAGGTAGAACCCAGCTTTCTTGTACAAAGTGGTTGATATCGGTAAGCCTATCCCTAACC
CTCTCCTCGGTCTCGATTCTACGTAGTAATGAACTAGTCCGTAACTTGAAAGTATTTCGATTTCTTGGCT
TTATATATCTTGTGGAAAGGACGACAGTTCGACAACCTCTATGTCGATACGCGTTAAGTCGACAATCAAC
CTCTGGATTACAAAATTTGTGAAAGATTGACTGGTATTCTTAACTATGTTGCTCCTTTTACGCTATGTGG
ATACGCTGCTTTAATGCCTTTGTATCATGCTATTGCTTCCCGTATGGCTTTCATTTTCTCCTCCTTGTAT
AAATCCTGGTTGCTGTCTCTTTATGAGGAGTTGTGGCCCGTTGTCAGGCAACGTGGCGTGGTGTGCACTG
TGTTTGCTGACGCAACCCCCACTGGTTGGGGCATTGCCACCACCTGTCAGCTCCTTTCCGGGACTTTCGC
TTTCCCCCTCCCTATTGCCACGGCGGAACTCATCGCCGCCTGCCTTGCCCGCTGCTGGACAGGGGCTCGG
CTGTTGGGCACTGACAATTCCGTGGTGTTGTCGGGGAAATCATCGTCCTTTCCTTGGCTGCTCGCCTGTG
TTGCCACCTGGATTCTGCGCGGGACGTCCTTCTGCTACGTCCCTTCGGCCCTCAATCCAGCGGACCTTCC
TTCCCGCGGCCTGCTGCCGGCTCTGCGGCCTCTTCCGCGTCTTCGCCTTCGCCCTCAGACGAGTCGGATC
TCCCTTTGGGCCGCCTCCCCGCGTCGACTTTAAGACCAATGACTTACAAGGCAGCTGTAGATCTTAGCCA
CTTTTTAAAAGAAAAGGGGGGACTGGAAGGGCTAATTCACTCCCAACGAAGACAAGATCTGCTTTTTGCT
TGTACTGGGTCTCTCTGGTTAGACCAGATCTGAGCCTGGGAGCTCTCTGGCTAACTAGGGAACCCACTGC
TTAAGCCTCAATAAAGCTTGCCTTGAGTGCTTCAAGTAGTGTGTGCCCGTCTGTTGTGTGACTCTGGTAA
CTAGAGATCCCTCAGACCCTTTTAGTCAGTGTGGAAAATCTCTAGCAGTACGTATAGTAGTTCATGTCAT
CTTATTATTCAGTATTTATAACTTGCAAAGAAATGAATATCAGAGAGTGAGAGGAACTTGTTTATTGCAG
CTTATAATGGTTACAAATAAAGCAATAGCATCACAAATTTCACAAATAAAGCATTTTTTTCACTGCATTC
TAGTTGTGGTTTGTCCAAACTCATCAATGTATCTTATCATGTCTGGCTCTAGCTATCCCGCCCCTAACTC
CGCCCATCCCGCCCCTAACTCCGCCCAGTTCCGCCCATTCTCCGCCCCATGGCTGACTAATTTTTTTTAT
TTATGCAGAGGCCGAGGCCGCCTCGGCCTCTGAGCTATTCCAGAAGTAGTGAGGAGGCTTTTTTGGAGGC
CTAGGGACGTACCCAATTCGCCCTATAGTGAGTCGTATTACGCGCGCTCACTGGCCGTCGTTTTACAACG
TCGTGACTGGGAAAACCCTGGCGTTACCCAACTTAATCGCCTTGCAGCACATCCCCCTTTCGCCAGCTGG
CGTAATAGCGAAGAGGCCCGCACCGATCGCCCTTCCCAACAGTTGCGCAGCCTGAATGGCGAATGGG
[124 nt withheld, positions 6578-6701]
C
[91 nt withheld, positions 6703-6793]
A
[49 nt withheld, positions 6795-6843]
CCTTTGACGTTGGAGTCCACGTTCTTT
[37 nt withheld, positions 6871-6907]
ACCCTATCTCGGTCTATTCTTTTGATTTATAAGGGATTTTGCCGATTTCGGCCTATTGGTTAAAAAATGA
GCTGATTTAACAAAAATTTAACGCGAATTTTAACAAAATATTAACGCTTACAATTTAGGTGGCACTTTTC
GGGGAAATGTGCGCGGAACCCCTATTTGTTTATTTTTCTAAATACATTCAAATATGTATCCGCTCATGAG
ACAATAACCCTGATAAATGCTTCAATAATATTGAAAAAGGAAGAGTATGAGTATTCAACATTTCCGTGTC
GCCCTTATTCCCTTTTTTGCGGCATTTTGCCTTCCTGTTTTTGCTCACCCAGAAACGCTGGTGAAAGTAA
AAGATGCTGAAGATCAGTTGGGTGCACGAGTGGGTTACATCGAACTGGATCTCAACAGCGGTAAGATCCT
TGAGAGTTTTCGCCCCGAAGAACGTTTTCCAATGATGAGCACTTTTAAAGTTCTGCTATGTGGCGCGGTA
TTATCCCGTATTGACGCCGGGCAAGAGCAACTCGGTCGCCGCATACACTATTCTCAGAATGACTTGGTTG
AGTACTCACCAGTCACAGAAAAGCATCTTACGGATGGCATGACAGTAAGAGAATTATGCAGTGCTGCCAT
AACCATGAGTGATAACACTGCGGCCAACTTACTTCTGACAACGATCGGAGGACCGAAGGAGCTAACCGCT
TTTTTGCACAACATGGGGGATCATGTAACTCGCCTTGATCGTTGGGAACCGGAGCTGAATGAAGCCATAC
CAAACGACGAGCGTGACACCACGATGCCTGTAGCAATGGCAACAACGTTGCGCAAACTATTAACTGGCGA
ACTACTTACTCTAGCTTCCCGGCAACAATTAATAGACTGGATGGAGGCGGATAAAGTTGCAGGACCACTT
CTGCGCTCGGCCCTTCCGGCTGGCTGGTTTATTGCTGATAAATCTGGAGCCGGTGAGCGTGGGTCTCGCG
GTATCATTGCAGCACTGGGGCCAGATGGTAAGCCCTCCCGTATCGTAGTTATCTACACGACGGGGAGTCA
GGCAACTATGGATGAACGAAATAGACAGATCGCTGAGATAGGTGCCTCACTGATTAAGCATTGGTAACTG
TCAGACCAAGTTTACTCATATATACTTTAGATTGATTTAAAACTTCATTTTTAATTTAAAAGGATCTAGG
TGAAGATCCTTTTTGATAATCTCATGACCAAAATCCCTTAACGTGAGTTTTCGTTCCACTGAGCGTCAGA
CCCCGTAGAAAAGATCAAAGGATCTTCTTGAGATCCTTTTTTTCTGCGCGTAATCTGCTGCTTGCAAACA
AAAAAACCACCGCTACCAGCGGTGGTTTGTTTGCCGGATCAAGAGCTACCAACTCTTTTTCCGAAGGTAA
CTGGCTTCAGCAGAGCGCAGATACCAAATACTGTTCTTCTAGTGTAGCCGTAGTTAGGCCACCACTTCAA
GAACTCTGTAGCACCGCCTACATACCTCGCTCTGCTAATCCTGTTACCAGTGGCTGCTGCCAGTGGCGAT
AAGTCGTGTCTTACCGGGTTGGACTCAAGACGATAGTTACCGGATAAGGCGCAGCGGTCGGGCTGAACGG
GGGGTTCGTGCACACAGCCCAGCTTGGAGCGAACGACCTACACCGAACTGAGATACCTACAGCGTGAGCT
ATGAGAAAGCGCCACGCTTCCCGAAGGGAGAAAGGCGGACAGGTATCCGGTAAGCGGCAGGGTCGGAACA
GGAGAGCGCACGAGGGAGCTTCCAGGGGGAAACGCCTGGTATCTTTATAGTCCTGTCGGGTTTCGCCACC
TCTGACTTGAGCGTCGATTTTTGTGATGCTCGTCAGGGGGGCGGAGCCTATGGAAAAACGCCAGCAACGC
GGCCTTTTTACGGTTCCTGGCCTTTTGCTGGCCTTTTGCTCACATGTTCTTTCCTGCGTTATCCCCTGAT
TCTGTGGATAACCGTATTACCGCCTTTGAGTGAGCTGATACCGCTCGCCGCAGCCGAACGACCGAGCGCA
GCGAGTCAGTGAGCGAGGAAGCGGAAGAGCGCCCAATACGCAAACCGCCTCTCCCCGCGCGTTGGCCGAT
TCATTAATGCAGCTGGCACGACAGGTTTCCCGACTGGAAAGCGGGCAGTGAGCGCAACGCAATTAATGTG
AGTTAGCTCACTCATTAGGCACCCCAGGCTTTACACTTTATGCTTCCGGCTCGTATGTTGTGTGGAATTG
TGAGCGGATAACAATTTCACACAGGAAACAGCTATGACCATGATTACGCCAAGCGCGCAATTAACCCTCA
CTAAAGGGAACAAAAGCTGGAGCTGCAAGC
Features (pLannotate 1.2.2; 34 found; start..end, strand, type, name):
      5..231     +  promoter       RSV promoter: Rous sarcoma virus enhancer/promoter
    232..412     +  LTR            5' LTR (truncated): truncated 5' long terminal repeat (LTR) from HIV-1
    459..584     +  misc_feature   HIV-1 Ψ: packaging signal of human immunodeficiency virus type 1
    568..931     +  CDS            HIV-1 gag (fragment): gag protein from human immunodeficiency virus 1; gag
   1077..1310    +  misc_feature   RRE: The Rev response element (RRE) of HIV-1 allows for Rev-dependent mRNA export from the nucleus to the cytoplasm.
   1687..1713    +  CDS            Rev (fragment): human immunodeficiency virus 1 (HIV-1) Rev protein; rev; enhances nuclear export of unspliced and incompletely spliced viral mRNAs
   1720..1743    +  promoter       SV40 promoter (fragment): SV40 early promoter
   1744..1815    +  promoter       SV40 promoter (fragment): SV40 enhancer and early promoter
   1839..1974    +  rep_origin     SV40 ori: SV40 origin of replication
   2020..2616    +  CDS            PuroR (fragment): puromycin N-acetyltransferase; pac from Streptomyces; confers resistance to puromycin
   2665..2782    +  misc_feature   cPPT/CTS: central polypurine tract and central termination sequence of HIV-1
   2847..2913    +  CDS            small t antigen (fragment): SV40 (simian virus 40) small t antigen
   2920..4098    +  promoter       EF-1α promoter: strong constitutive promoter for human elongation factor EF-1α
   4119..4139    +  protein_bind   attB1: mutant version of attB; core recombination site for the Gateway® BP reaction BP Clonase™
   4145..4915    +  CDS            NR0B2: NR0B2_HUMAN - Also known as SHP. Experimental evidence at protein level: Swiss-Prot protein existence level 1. Transcriptional regulator that acts as a negative regulator of receptor-dependent signaling pathways (By similarity). Specifically inhibits transactivation of the nuclear receptor with which it interacts (By similarity). Inhibits transcriptional activity of NEUROD1 on E-box-containing promoter by interfering with the coactivation function of the p300/CBP-mediated transcription complex for NEUROD1 (PubMed:14752053). Essential component of the liver circadian clock which via its interac
   4920..4944    -  protein_bind   attB2: mutant version of attB; recombination site for the Gateway® BP reaction BP Clonase™
   4952..4993    +  CDS            V5 tag: epitope tag from simian virus 5
   5009..5062    +  promoter       U6 promoter (fragment): RNA polymerase III promoter for human U6 snRNA
   5104..5692    +  misc_feature   WPRE: woodchuck hepatitis virus posttranscriptional regulatory element
   5743..5762    +  misc_feature   cPPT/CTS (fragment): central polypurine tract and central termination sequence of HIV-1
   5764..5997    +  LTR            3' LTR (ΔU3): self-inactivating 3' long terminal repeat (LTR) from HIV-1
   6075..6196    +  polyA_signal   SV40 poly(A) signal: SV40 polyadenylation signal
   6236..6371    +  rep_origin     SV40 ori: SV40 origin of replication
   6392..6410    -  promoter       T7 promoter: promoter for bacteriophage T7 RNA polymerase
   6418..6573    +  CDS            lacZα (fragment): LacZα fragment of β-galactosidase; lacZ fragment
   6578..7006    +  rep_origin     f1 ori (sequence partly withheld): f1 bacteriophage origin of replication; arrow indicates direction of (+) strand synthesis
   7059..7163    +  promoter       AmpR promoter: bla
   7164..8024    +  CDS            AmpR: β-lactamase; bla; confers resistance to ampicillin, carbenicillin, and related antibiotics
   8195..8783    +  rep_origin     ori: high-copy-number ColE1/pMB1/pBR322/pUC origin of replication
   8966..9058    +  CDS            lacI (fragment): lac repressor; lacI; The lac repressor binds to the lac operator to inhibit transcription in E. coli. This inhibition can be relieved by adding lactose or isopropyl-β-D-thiogalactopyranoside (IPTG).
   9071..9092    +  protein_bind   CAP binding site: CAP binding activates transcription in the presence of cAMP. E. coli catabolite activator protein
   9107..9137    +  promoter       lac promoter: promoter for the E. coli lac operon
   9145..9161    +  protein_bind   lac operator: The lac repressor binds to the lac operator to inhibit transcription in E. coli. This inhibition can be relieved by adding lactose or isopropyl-β-D-thiogalactopyranoside (IPTG). lac repressor encoded by lacI
   9206..9224    +  promoter       T3 promoter: promoter for bacteriophage T3 RNA polymerase
