[The description below was written by a language model from this plasmid's Addgene catalogue record and pLannotate feature annotations shown in this document.]
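Description:
TFORF2979 is a third-generation-style, self-inactivating lentiviral expression plasmid built on the pLX_TRC317 backbone and carrying the human NR0B2 open reading frame (also known as SHP), an atypical nuclear receptor that represses the transcriptional activity of its partner receptors. It belongs to a barcoded transcription factor ORF collection in which each construct carries a unique 24-bp barcode, so that the transcription factor present in a given cell can be identified in pooled overexpression screens. The barcode is not annotated as a separate feature in the table. In bacteria the plasmid replicates from a high-copy ColE1/pUC origin and is selected through the β-lactamase ampicillin-resistance gene. An f1 origin and remnants of a lac/lacZα cloning region are also present. The depositor warns that the plasmid can recombine, as LTR-containing vectors often do.

The viral genome is transcribed from an RSV promoter fused to a truncated HIV-1 5' LTR, followed by the Ψ packaging signal, a gag fragment, the RRE for Rev-dependent nuclear export, and a cPPT/CTS. It ends in a ΔU3 3' LTR that inactivates LTR promoter activity after integration, with an SV40 poly(A) signal downstream. Two cassettes lie between the LTRs. An SV40 early promoter drives puromycin N-acetyltransferase for selection of transduced mammalian cells, and the EF-1α promoter drives NR0B2. The ORF was inserted by Gateway cloning and is flanked by attB1 and attB2 sites. A V5 epitope tag lies just downstream of attB2, but the record does not state whether it is fused in frame. A WPRE downstream enhances transcript expression. The construct is used to make lentivirus for stable NR0B2 overexpression, notably in directed-differentiation screens.
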