Addgene plasmid #144455: TFORF2979
Purpose: Lentiviral vector for overexpressing transcription factor ORFs with unique 24-bp barcodes. Barcodes facilitate identification of transcription factors in pooled screens.
Depositing lab: Feng Zhang. Depositing organization: Broad Institute. Publication: A transcription factor atlas of directed differentiation. Joung J, Ma S, Tay T, Geiger-Schuller KR, Kirchgatterer PC, Verdine VK, Guo B, Arias-Garcia MA, Allen WE, Singh A, Kuksenko O, Abudayyeh OO, Gootenberg JS, Fu Z, Macrae RK, Buenrostro JD, Regev A, Zhang F. Cell. 2023 Jan 5;186(1):209-229.e26. doi: 10.1016/j.cell.2022.11.026. PubMed 36608654.
Backbone
  Vector backbone: pLX_TRC317
  Backbone manufacturer: Broad Institute Genetic Perturbation Platform
  Backbone size w/o insert (bp): 8264
  Vector type: Mammalian Expression, Lentiviral
  Selectable markers: Puromycin
Growth in bacteria
  Bacterial resistance: Ampicillin, 100 μg/mL
  Growth temperature: 37°C
  Growth strain: NEB Stable
  Copy number: High Copy
Gene/Insert
  Gene/Insert name: NR0B2
  Species: H. sapiens (human)
  Insert size (bp): 983
  Entrez Gene: NR0B2 (a.k.a. SHP, SHP1)
  Promoter: EF1a
  Cloning method: Gateway Cloning
  Sequencing primers: 5′ GGGTGGAGACTGAAGTTAGGCCAG; 3′ CACATAGCGTAAAAGGAGCAACATAG
Resource information
  A portion of this plasmid was derived from a plasmid made by: Broad Institute Genetic Perturbation Platform
Terms and licenses: Academic/Nonprofit Terms; Industry Terms: Not Available to Industry
Depositor comments: NM_021969.2 Please test multiple small colonies in case of plasmid recombination. To make this collection available in a timely manner, a portion of this collection was not fully sequenced by Addgene. If an Addgene verified full plasmid sequence is not available, please contact us prior to placing an order to request the full sequence.
How to cite: TFORF2979 was a gift from Feng Zhang (Addgene plasmid # 144455 ; http://n2t.net/addgene:144455 ; RRID:Addgene_144455)
