>Addgene plasmid #144455 | TFORF2979 | depositor partial sequence | sequence record 285480 | Insert
ATCGATTGATCAACAAGTTTGTACAAAAAAGCAGGCACCATGAGCACCAGCCAACCAGGGGCCTGCCCAT
GCCAGGGAGCTGCAAGCCGCCCCGCCATTCTCTACGCACTTCTGAGCTCCAGCCTCAAGGCTGTCCCCCG
ACCCCGTAGCCGCTGCCTATGTAGGCAGCACCGGCCCGTCCAGCTATGTGCACCTCATCGCACCTGCCGG
GAGGCCTTGGATGTTCTGGCCAAGACAGTGGCCTTCCTCAGGAACCTGCCATCCTTCTGGCAGCTGCCTC
CCCAGGACCAGCGGCGGCTGCTGCAGGGTTGCTGGGGCCCCCTCTTCCTGCTTGGGTTGGCCCAAGATGC
TGTGACCTTTGAGGTGGCTGAGGCCCCGGTGCCCAGCATACTCAAGAAGATTCTGCTGGAGGAGCCCAGC
AGCAGTGGAGGCAGTGGCCAACTGCCAGACAGACCCCAGCCCTCCCTGGCTGCGGTGCAGTGGCTTCAAT
GCTGTCTGGAGTCCTTCTGGAGCCTGGAGCTTAGCCCCAAGGAATATGCCTGCCTGAAAGGGACCATCCT
CTTCAACCCCGATGTGCCAGGCCTCCAAGCCGCCTCCCACATTGGGCACCTGCAGCAGGAGGCTCACTGG
GTGCTGTGTGAAGTCCTGGAACCCTGGTGCCCAGCAGCCCAAGGCCGCCTGACCCGTGTCCTCCTCACGG
CCTCCACCCTCAAGTCCATTCCGACCAGCCTGCTTGGGGACCTCTTCTTTCGCCCTATCATTGGAGATGT
TGACATCGCTGGCCTTCTTGGGGACATGCTTTTGCTCAGGTAGAACCCAGCTTTCTTGTACAAAGTGGTT
GATATCGGTAAGCCTATCCCTAACCCTCTCCTCGGTCTCGATTCTACGTAGTAATGAACTAGTCCGTAAC
TTGAAAGTATTTCGATTTCTTGGCTTTATATATCTTGTGGAAAGGACGACAGTTCGACAACCTCTATGTC
GAT
