>Addgene plasmid #144455 | TFORF2979 | depositor partial sequence | sequence record 285481 | Barcode
CAGTTCGACAACCTCTATGTCGAT
